Addgene plasmid #142508: TFORF0283
Purpose: Lentiviral vector for overexpressing transcription factor ORFs with unique 24-bp barcodes. Barcodes facilitate identification of transcription factors in pooled screens.
Depositing lab: Feng Zhang. Depositing organization: Broad Institute. Publication: A transcription factor atlas of directed differentiation. Joung J, Ma S, Tay T, Geiger-Schuller KR, Kirchgatterer PC, Verdine VK, Guo B, Arias-Garcia MA, Allen WE, Singh A, Kuksenko O, Abudayyeh OO, Gootenberg JS, Fu Z, Macrae RK, Buenrostro JD, Regev A, Zhang F. Cell. 2023 Jan 5;186(1):209-229.e26. doi: 10.1016/j.cell.2022.11.026. PubMed 36608654.
Backbone
  Vector backbone: pLX_TRC317
  Backbone manufacturer: Broad Institute Genetic Perturbation Platform
  Backbone size w/o insert (bp): 8264
  Vector type: Mammalian Expression, Lentiviral
  Selectable markers: Puromycin
Growth in bacteria
  Bacterial resistance: Ampicillin, 100 μg/mL
  Growth temperature: 37°C
  Growth strain: NEB Stable
  Copy number: High Copy
Gene/Insert
  Gene/Insert name: MEF2C
  Species: H. sapiens (human)
  Insert size (bp): 1403
  Entrez Gene: MEF2C (a.k.a. C5DELq14.3, DEL5q14.3, NEDHSIL)
  Promoter: EF1a
  Cloning method: Unknown
  Sequencing primers: 5′ GGGTGGAGACTGAAGTTAGGCCAG; 3′ CACATAGCGTAAAAGGAGCAACATAG
Terms and licenses: Academic/Nonprofit Terms; Industry Terms: Not Available to Industry
Depositor comments: XM_011543401,XM_017009482,ENST00000510942 . The transcription factor ORF portion of this plasmid was synthesized by Genewiz. Please test multiple small colonies in case of plasmid recombination. To make this collection available in a timely manner, a portion of this collection was not fully sequenced by Addgene. If an Addgene verified full plasmid sequence is not available, please contact us prior to placing an order to request the full sequence.
How to cite: TFORF0283 was a gift from Feng Zhang (Addgene plasmid # 142508 ; http://n2t.net/addgene:142508 ; RRID:Addgene_142508)
