[The description below was written by a language model from this plasmid's Addgene catalogue record and pLannotate feature annotations shown in this document.]
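Description:
TFORF0283 is a lentiviral mammalian expression plasmid built on the pLX_TRC317 backbone from the Broad Institute Genetic Perturbation Platform. It carries a synthesized human MEF2C open reading frame as one member of a barcoded transcription factor ORF collection. It is propagated in E. coli through a high-copy ColE1/pUC-type origin with ampicillin selection (β-lactamase under its own promoter). The bacterial portion also holds an f1 origin and remnants of a lac/lacZα cloning region flanked by T7 and T3 promoters. The depositor warns that the plasmid can recombine, a common issue with LTR-containing vectors.

The transfer cassette follows a third-generation, self-inactivating design. An RSV promoter drives a truncated HIV-1 5' LTR, followed by the Ψ packaging signal with a gag fragment, the Rev response element, and a cPPT/CTS. It ends in a ΔU3 3' LTR with a downstream SV40 polyadenylation signal. Within this unit, an SV40 early promoter/origin region sits upstream of the puromycin N-acetyltransferase gene, allowing selection of transduced cells. A separate EF-1α promoter drives MEF2C, a MEF2-element-binding activator involved in myogenesis, cardiac development and neuronal function. A WPRE downstream of the ORF enhances transcript expression. The annotation marks the MEF2C match as partial, and the depositor links the ORF to specific transcript isoforms.

According to the record, each ORF in the collection is paired with a unique 24-bp barcode so that transcription factors can be identified in pooled overexpression screens. The barcode itself is not annotated in the feature table. The short U6 promoter fragment between the ORF and WPRE appears to be a residual backbone sequence, and no function for it is recorded.
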