Features (pLannotate 1.2.2; 31 found; start..end, strand, type, name):
      5..231     +  promoter       RSV promoter: Rous sarcoma virus enhancer/promoter
    232..412     +  LTR            5' LTR (truncated): truncated 5' long terminal repeat (LTR) from HIV-1
    459..584     +  misc_feature   HIV-1 Ψ: packaging signal of human immunodeficiency virus type 1
    568..931     +  CDS            HIV-1 gag (fragment): gag protein from human immunodeficiency virus 1; gag
   1077..1310    +  misc_feature   RRE: The Rev response element (RRE) of HIV-1 allows for Rev-dependent mRNA export from the nucleus to the cytoplasm.
   1687..1713    +  CDS            Rev (fragment): human immunodeficiency virus 1 (HIV-1) Rev protein; rev; enhances nuclear export of unspliced and incompletely spliced viral mRNAs
   1720..1743    +  promoter       SV40 promoter (fragment): SV40 early promoter
   1744..1815    +  promoter       SV40 promoter (fragment): SV40 enhancer and early promoter
   1839..1974    +  rep_origin     SV40 ori: SV40 origin of replication
   2020..2616    +  CDS            PuroR (fragment): puromycin N-acetyltransferase; pac from Streptomyces; confers resistance to puromycin
   2665..2782    +  misc_feature   cPPT/CTS: central polypurine tract and central termination sequence of HIV-1
   2847..2913    +  CDS            small t antigen (fragment): SV40 (simian virus 40) small t antigen
   2920..4098    +  promoter       EF-1α promoter: strong constitutive promoter for human elongation factor EF-1α
   4115..5413    +  CDS            MEF2C (fragment): MEF2C_HUMAN - Experimental evidence at protein level: Swiss-Prot protein existence level 1. Transcription activator which binds specifically to the MEF2 element present in the regulatory regions of many muscle-specific genes. Controls cardiac morphogenesis and myogenesis, and is also involved in vascular development. Enhances transcriptional activation mediated by SOX18. Plays an essential role in hippocampal-dependent learning and memory by suppressing the number of excitatory synapses and thus regulating basal and evoked synaptic transmission. Crucial for normal neuronal development, distrib
   5429..5482    +  promoter       U6 promoter (fragment): RNA polymerase III promoter for human U6 snRNA
   5524..6112    +  misc_feature   WPRE: woodchuck hepatitis virus posttranscriptional regulatory element
   6163..6182    +  misc_feature   cPPT/CTS (fragment): central polypurine tract and central termination sequence of HIV-1
   6184..6417    +  LTR            3' LTR (ΔU3): self-inactivating 3' long terminal repeat (LTR) from HIV-1
   6495..6616    +  polyA_signal   SV40 poly(A) signal: SV40 polyadenylation signal
   6656..6791    +  rep_origin     SV40 ori: SV40 origin of replication
   6812..6830    -  promoter       T7 promoter: promoter for bacteriophage T7 RNA polymerase
   6838..6993    +  CDS            lacZα (fragment): LacZα fragment of β-galactosidase; lacZ fragment
   6998..7426    +  rep_origin     f1 ori (sequence partly withheld): f1 bacteriophage origin of replication; arrow indicates direction of (+) strand synthesis
   7479..7583    +  promoter       AmpR promoter: bla
   7584..8444    +  CDS            AmpR: β-lactamase; bla; confers resistance to ampicillin, carbenicillin, and related antibiotics
   8615..9203    +  rep_origin     ori: high-copy-number ColE1/pMB1/pBR322/pUC origin of replication
   9386..9478    +  CDS            lacI (fragment): lac repressor; lacI; The lac repressor binds to the lac operator to inhibit transcription in E. coli. This inhibition can be relieved by adding lactose or isopropyl-β-D-thiogalactopyranoside (IPTG).
   9491..9512    +  protein_bind   CAP binding site: CAP binding activates transcription in the presence of cAMP. E. coli catabolite activator protein
   9527..9557    +  promoter       lac promoter: promoter for the E. coli lac operon
   9565..9581    +  protein_bind   lac operator: The lac repressor binds to the lac operator to inhibit transcription in E. coli. This inhibition can be relieved by adding lactose or isopropyl-β-D-thiogalactopyranoside (IPTG). lac repressor encoded by lacI
   9626..9644    +  promoter       T3 promoter: promoter for bacteriophage T3 RNA polymerase
>Addgene plasmid #142508 | TFORF0283 | addgene full sequence | sequence record 397247 | Addgene NGS Result
TTAATGTAGTCTTATGCAATACTCTTGTAGTCTTGCAACATGGTAACGATGAGTTAGCAACATGCCTTAC
AAGGAGAGAAAAAGCACCGTGCATGCCGATTGGTGGAAGTAAGGTGGTACGATCGTGCCTTATTAGGAAG
GCAACAGACGGGTCTGACATGGATTGGACGAACCACTGAATTGCCGCATTGCAGAGATATTGTATTTAAG
TGCCTAGCTCGATACATAAACGGGTCTCTCTGGTTAGACCAGATCTGAGCCTGGGAGCTCTCTGGCTAAC
TAGGGAACCCACTGCTTAAGCCTCAATAAAGCTTGCCTTGAGTGCTTCAAGTAGTGTGTGCCCGTCTGTT
GTGTGACTCTGGTAACTAGAGATCCCTCAGACCCTTTTAGTCAGTGTGGAAAATCTCTAGCAGTGGCGCC
CGAACAGGGACTTGAAAGCGAAAGGGAAACCAGAGGAGCTCTCTCGACGCAGGACTCGGCTTGCTGAAGC
GCGCACGGCAAGAGGCGAGGGGCGGCGACTGGTGAGTACGCCAAAAATTTTGACTAGCGGAGGCTAGAAG
GAGAGAGATGGGTGCGAGAGCGTCAGTATTAAGCGGGGGAGAATTAGATCGCGATGGGAAAAAATTCGGT
TAAGGCCAGGGGGAAAGAAAAAATATAAATTAAAACATATAGTATGGGCAAGCAGGGAGCTAGAACGATT
CGCAGTTAATCCTGGCCTGTTAGAAACATCAGAAGGCTGTAGACAAATACTGGGACAGCTACAACCATCC
CTTCAGACAGGATCAGAAGAACTTAGATCATTATATAATACAGTAGCAACCCTCTATTGTGTGCATCAAA
GGATAGAGATAAAAGACACCAAGGAAGCTTTAGACAAGATAGAGGAAGAGCAAAACAAAAGTAAGACCAC
CGCACAGCAAGCGGCCGCTGATCTTCAGACCTGGAGGAGGAGATATGAGGGACAATTGGAGAAGTGAATT
ATATAAATATAAAGTAGTAAAAATTGAACCATTAGGAGTAGCACCCACCAAGGCAAAGAGAAGAGTGGTG
CAGAGAGAAAAAAGAGCAGTGGGAATAGGAGCTTTGTTCCTTGGGTTCTTGGGAGCAGCAGGAAGCACTA
TGGGCGCAGCGTCAATGACGCTGACGGTACAGGCCAGACAATTATTGTCTGGTATAGTGCAGCAGCAGAA
CAATTTGCTGAGGGCTATTGAGGCGCAACAGCATCTGTTGCAACTCACAGTCTGGGGCATCAAGCAGCTC
CAGGCAAGAATCCTGGCTGTGGAAAGATACCTAAAGGATCAACAGCTCCTGGGGATTTGGGGTTGCTCTG
GAAAACTCATTTGCACCACTGCTGTGCCTTGGAATGCTAGTTGGAGTAATAAATCTCTGGAACAGATTTG
GAATCACACGACCTGGATGGAGTGGGACAGAGAAATTAACAATTACACAAGCTTAATACACTCCTTAATT
GAAGAATCGCAAAACCAGCAAGAAAAGAATGAACAAGAATTATTGGAATTAGATAAATGGGCAAGTTTGT
GGAATTGGTTTAACATAACAAATTGGCTGTGGTATATAAAATTATTCATAATGATAGTAGGAGGCTTGGT
AGGTTTAAGAATAGTTTTTGCTGTACTTTCTATAGTGAATAGAGTTAGGCAGGGATATTCACCATTATCG
TTTCAGACCCACCTCCCAACCCCGAGGGGACCCATGCATTGCATCTCAATTAGTCAGCAACCAGGTGTGG
AAAGTCCCCAGGCTCCCCAGCAGGCAGAAGTATGCAAAGCATGCGTCTCAATTAGTCAGCAACCATAGTC
CCGCCCCTAACTCCGCCCATCCCGCCCCTAACTCCGCCCAGTTCCGCCCATTCTCCGCCCCATGGCTGAC
TAATTTTTTTTATTTATGCAGAGGCCGAGGCCGCCTCGGCCTCTGAGCTATTCCAGAAGTAGTGAGGAGG
CTTTTTTGGAGGCCTAGGCTTTTGCAAAAAGCTTTCTAGAGGTACCACCGGAGCTTACCATGACCGAGTA
CAAGCCCACGGTGCGCCTCGCCACCCGCGACGACGTCCCCAGGGCCGTACGCACCCTCGCCGCCGCGTTC
GCCGACTACCCCGCCACGCGCCACACCGTCGATCCGGACCGCCACATCGAGCGGGTCACCGAGCTGCAAG
AACTCTTCCTCACGCGCGTCGGGCTCGACATCGGCAAGGTGTGGGTCGCGGACGACGGCGCCGCCGTGGC
GGTCTGGACCACGCCGGAGAGCGTCGAAGCGGGGGCGGTGTTCGCCGAGATCGGCCCGCGCATGGCCGAG
TTGAGCGGTTCCCGGCTGGCCGCGCAGCAACAGATGGAAGGCCTCCTGGCGCCGCACCGGCCCAAGGAGC
CCGCGTGGTTCCTGGCCACCGTCGGCGTCTCGCCCGACCACCAGGGCAAGGGTCTGGGCAGCGCCGTCGT
GCTCCCCGGAGTGGAGGCGGCCGAGCGCGCCGGGGTGCCCGCCTTCCTGGAGACCTCCGCGCCCCGCAAC
CTCCCCTTCTACGAGCGGCTCGGCTTCACCGTCACCGCCGACGTCGAGGTGCCCGAAGGACCGCGCACCT
GGTGCATGACCCGCAAGCCCGGTGCCAGTTAACGAATTCTAGATCTTGAGACAAATGGCAGTATTCATCC
ACAATTTTAAAAGAAAAGGGGGGATTGGGGGGTACAGTGCAGGGGAAAGAATAGTAGACATAATAGCAAC
AGACATACAAACTAAAGAATTACAAAAACAAATTACAAAAATTCAAAATTTTCGGGTTTATTACAGGGAC
AGCAGAGATCCACTTTGGCGCCGGCTCGAGGCCTGCAGGTGCAAAGATGGATAAAGTTTTAAACAGAGAG
GAATCTTTGCAGCTAATGGACCTTCTAGGTCTTGAAAGGAGTGGGAATTGGCTCCGGTGCCCGTCAGTGG
GCAGAGCGCACATCGCCCACAGTCCCCGAGAAGTTGGGGGGAGGGGTCGGCAATTGAACCGGTGCCTAGA
GAAGGTGGCGCGGGGTAAACTGGGAAAGTGATGTCGTGTACTGGCTCCGCCTTTTTCCCGAGGGTGGGGG
AGAACCGTATATAAGTGCAGTAGTCGCCGTGAACGTTCTTTTTCGCAACGGGTTTGCCGCCAGAACACAG
GTAAGTGCCGTGTGTGGTTCCCGCGGGCCTGGCCTCTTTACGGGTTATGGCCCTTGCGTGCCTTGAATTA
CTTCCACCTGGCTGCAGTACGTGATTCTTGATCCCGAGCTTCGGGTTGGAAGTGGGTGGGAGAGTTCGAG
GCCTTGCGCTTAAGGAGCCCCTTCGCCTCGTGCTTGAGTTGAGGCCTGGCCTGGGCGCTGGGGCCGCCGC
GTGCGAATCTGGTGGCACCTTCGCGCCTGTCTCGCTGCTTTCGATAAGTCTCTAGCCATTTAAAATTTTT
GATGACCTGCTGCGACGCTTTTTTTCTGGCAAGATAGTCTTGTAAATGCGGGCCAAGATCTGCACACTGG
TATTTCGGTTTTTGGGGCCGCGGGCGGCGACGGGGCCCGTGCGTCCCAGCGCACATGTTCGGCGAGGCGG
GGCCTGCGAGCGCGGCCACCGAGAATCGGACGGGGGTAGTCTCAAGCTGGCCGGCCTGCTCTGGTGCCTG
GCCTCGCGCCGCCGTGTATCGCCCCGCCCTGGGCGGCAAGGCTGGCCCGGTCGGCACCAGTTGCGTGAGC
GGAAAGATGGCCGCTTCCCGGCCCTGCTGCAGGGAGCTCAAAATGGAGGACGCGGCGCTCGGGAGAGCGG
GCGGGTGAGTCACCCACACAAAGGAAAAGGGCCTTTCCGTCCTCAGCCGTCGCTTCATGTGACTCCACGG
AGTACCGGGCGCCGTCCAGGCACCTCGATTAGTTCTCGAGCTTTTGGAGTACGTCGTCTTTAGGTTGGGG
GGAGGGGTTTTATGCGATGGAGTTTCCCCACACTGAGTGGGTGGAGACTGAAGTTAGGCCAGCTTGGCAC
TTGATGTAATTCTCCTTGGAATTTGCCCTTTTTGAGTTTGGATCTTGGTTCATTCTCAAGCCTCAGACAG
TGGTTCAAAGTTTTTTTCTTCCATTTCAGGTGTCGTGAGGCTAGCACCGCCACCATGGGGAGAAAAAAGA
TTCAGATTACGAGGATTATGGATGAACGTAACAGACAGGTGACATTTACAAAGAGGAAATTTGGGTTGAT
GAAGAAGGCTTATGAGCTGAGCGTGCTGTGTGACTGTGAGATTGCGCTGATCATCTTCAACAGCACCAAC
AAGCTGTTCCAGTATGCCAGCACCGACATGGACAAAGTGCTTCTCAAGTACACGGAGTACAACGAGCCGC
ATGAGAGCCGGACAAACTCAGACATCGTGGAGACGTTGAGAAAGAAGGGCCTTAATGGCTGTGACAGCCC
AGACCCCGATGCGGACGATTCCGTAGGTCACAGCCCTGAGTCTGAGGACAAGTACAGGAAAATTAACGAA
GATATTGATCTAATGATCAGCAGGCAAAGATTGTGTGCTGTTCCACCTCCCAACTTCGAGATGCCAGTCT
CCATCCCAGTGTCCAGCCACAACAGTTTGGTGTACAGCAACCCTGTCAGCTCACTGGGAAACCCCAACCT
ATTGCCACTGGCTCACCCTTCTCTGCAGAGGAATAGTATGTCTCCTGGTGTAACACATCGACCTCCAAGT
GCAGGTAACACAGGTGGTCTGATGGGTGGAGACCTCACGTCTGGTGCAGGCACCAGTGCAGGGAACGGGT
ATGGCAATCCCCGAAACTCACCAGGTCTGCTGGTCTCACCTGGTAACTTGAACAAGAATATGCAAGCAAA
ATCTCCTCCCCCAATGAATTTAGGAATGAATAACCGTAAACCAGATCTCCGAGTTCTTATTCCACCAGGC
AGCAAGAATACGATGCCATCAGTGAATCAAAGGATAAATAACTCCCAGTCGGCTCAGTCATTGGCTACCC
CAGTGGTTTCCGTAGCAACTCCTACTTTACCAGGACAAGGAATGGGAGGATATCCATCAGCCATTTCAAC
AACATATGGTACCGAGTACTCTCTGAGTAGTGCAGACCTGTCATCTCTGTCTGGGTTTAACACCGCCAGC
GCTCTTCACCTTGGTTCAGTAACTGGCTGGCAACAGCAACACCTACATAACATGCCACCATCTGCCCTCA
GTCAGTTGGGAGACCGTACCACCACCCCTTCGAGATACCCACAACACACGCGCCACGAGGCGGGGAGATC
TCCTGTTGACAGCTTGAGCAGCTGTAGCAGTTCGTACGACGGGAGCGACCGAGAGGATCACCGGAACGAA
TTCCACTCCCCCATTGGACTCACCAGACCTTCGCCGGACGAAAGGGAAAGTCCCTCAGTCAAGCGCATGC
GACTTTCTGAAGGATGGGCAACATAGTAATGAACTAGTCCGTAACTTGAAAGTATTTCGATTTCTTGGCT
TTATATATCTTGTGGAAAGGACGACATGGAGACGATACATGATGAATGACGCGTTAAGTCGACAATCAAC
CTCTGGATTACAAAATTTGTGAAAGATTGACTGGTATTCTTAACTATGTTGCTCCTTTTACGCTATGTGG
ATACGCTGCTTTAATGCCTTTGTATCATGCTATTGCTTCCCGTATGGCTTTCATTTTCTCCTCCTTGTAT
AAATCCTGGTTGCTGTCTCTTTATGAGGAGTTGTGGCCCGTTGTCAGGCAACGTGGCGTGGTGTGCACTG
TGTTTGCTGACGCAACCCCCACTGGTTGGGGCATTGCCACCACCTGTCAGCTCCTTTCCGGGACTTTCGC
TTTCCCCCTCCCTATTGCCACGGCGGAACTCATCGCCGCCTGCCTTGCCCGCTGCTGGACAGGGGCTCGG
CTGTTGGGCACTGACAATTCCGTGGTGTTGTCGGGGAAATCATCGTCCTTTCCTTGGCTGCTCGCCTGTG
TTGCCACCTGGATTCTGCGCGGGACGTCCTTCTGCTACGTCCCTTCGGCCCTCAATCCAGCGGACCTTCC
TTCCCGCGGCCTGCTGCCGGCTCTGCGGCCTCTTCCGCGTCTTCGCCTTCGCCCTCAGACGAGTCGGATC
TCCCTTTGGGCCGCCTCCCCGCGTCGACTTTAAGACCAATGACTTACAAGGCAGCTGTAGATCTTAGCCA
CTTTTTAAAAGAAAAGGGGGGACTGGAAGGGCTAATTCACTCCCAACGAAGACAAGATCTGCTTTTTGCT
TGTACTGGGTCTCTCTGGTTAGACCAGATCTGAGCCTGGGAGCTCTCTGGCTAACTAGGGAACCCACTGC
TTAAGCCTCAATAAAGCTTGCCTTGAGTGCTTCAAGTAGTGTGTGCCCGTCTGTTGTGTGACTCTGGTAA
CTAGAGATCCCTCAGACCCTTTTAGTCAGTGTGGAAAATCTCTAGCAGTACGTATAGTAGTTCATGTCAT
CTTATTATTCAGTATTTATAACTTGCAAAGAAATGAATATCAGAGAGTGAGAGGAACTTGTTTATTGCAG
CTTATAATGGTTACAAATAAAGCAATAGCATCACAAATTTCACAAATAAAGCATTTTTTTCACTGCATTC
TAGTTGTGGTTTGTCCAAACTCATCAATGTATCTTATCATGTCTGGCTCTAGCTATCCCGCCCCTAACTC
CGCCCATCCCGCCCCTAACTCCGCCCAGTTCCGCCCATTCTCCGCCCCATGGCTGACTAATTTTTTTTAT
TTATGCAGAGGCCGAGGCCGCCTCGGCCTCTGAGCTATTCCAGAAGTAGTGAGGAGGCTTTTTTGGAGGC
CTAGGGACGTACCCAATTCGCCCTATAGTGAGTCGTATTACGCGCGCTCACTGGCCGTCGTTTTACAACG
TCGTGACTGGGAAAACCCTGGCGTTACCCAACTTAATCGCCTTGCAGCACATCCCCCTTTCGCCAGCTGG
CGTAATAGCGAAGAGGCCCGCACCGATCGCCCTTCCCAACAGTTGCGCAGCCTGAATGGCGAATGGG
[124 nt withheld, positions 6998-7121]
C
[91 nt withheld, positions 7123-7213]
A
[49 nt withheld, positions 7215-7263]
CCTTTGACGTTGGAGTCCACGTTCTTT
[37 nt withheld, positions 7291-7327]
ACCCTATCTCGGTCTATTCTTTTGATTTATAAGGGATTTTGCCGATTTCGGCCTATTGGTTAAAAAATGA
GCTGATTTAACAAAAATTTAACGCGAATTTTAACAAAATATTAACGCTTACAATTTAGGTGGCACTTTTC
GGGGAAATGTGCGCGGAACCCCTATTTGTTTATTTTTCTAAATACATTCAAATATGTATCCGCTCATGAG
ACAATAACCCTGATAAATGCTTCAATAATATTGAAAAAGGAAGAGTATGAGTATTCAACATTTCCGTGTC
GCCCTTATTCCCTTTTTTGCGGCATTTTGCCTTCCTGTTTTTGCTCACCCAGAAACGCTGGTGAAAGTAA
AAGATGCTGAAGATCAGTTGGGTGCACGAGTGGGTTACATCGAACTGGATCTCAACAGCGGTAAGATCCT
TGAGAGTTTTCGCCCCGAAGAACGTTTTCCAATGATGAGCACTTTTAAAGTTCTGCTATGTGGCGCGGTA
TTATCCCGTATTGACGCCGGGCAAGAGCAACTCGGTCGCCGCATACACTATTCTCAGAATGACTTGGTTG
AGTACTCACCAGTCACAGAAAAGCATCTTACGGATGGCATGACAGTAAGAGAATTATGCAGTGCTGCCAT
AACCATGAGTGATAACACTGCGGCCAACTTACTTCTGACAACGATCGGAGGACCGAAGGAGCTAACCGCT
TTTTTGCACAACATGGGGGATCATGTAACTCGCCTTGATCGTTGGGAACCGGAGCTGAATGAAGCCATAC
CAAACGACGAGCGTGACACCACGATGCCTGTAGCAATGGCAACAACGTTGCGCAAACTATTAACTGGCGA
ACTACTTACTCTAGCTTCCCGGCAACAATTAATAGACTGGATGGAGGCGGATAAAGTTGCAGGACCACTT
CTGCGCTCGGCCCTTCCGGCTGGCTGGTTTATTGCTGATAAATCTGGAGCCGGTGAGCGTGGGTCTCGCG
GTATCATTGCAGCACTGGGGCCAGATGGTAAGCCCTCCCGTATCGTAGTTATCTACACGACGGGGAGTCA
GGCAACTATGGATGAACGAAATAGACAGATCGCTGAGATAGGTGCCTCACTGATTAAGCATTGGTAACTG
TCAGACCAAGTTTACTCATATATACTTTAGATTGATTTAAAACTTCATTTTTAATTTAAAAGGATCTAGG
TGAAGATCCTTTTTGATAATCTCATGACCAAAATCCCTTAACGTGAGTTTTCGTTCCACTGAGCGTCAGA
CCCCGTAGAAAAGATCAAAGGATCTTCTTGAGATCCTTTTTTTCTGCGCGTAATCTGCTGCTTGCAAACA
AAAAAACCACCGCTACCAGCGGTGGTTTGTTTGCCGGATCAAGAGCTACCAACTCTTTTTCCGAAGGTAA
CTGGCTTCAGCAGAGCGCAGATACCAAATACTGTTCTTCTAGTGTAGCCGTAGTTAGGCCACCACTTCAA
GAACTCTGTAGCACCGCCTACATACCTCGCTCTGCTAATCCTGTTACCAGTGGCTGCTGCCAGTGGCGAT
AAGTCGTGTCTTACCGGGTTGGACTCAAGACGATAGTTACCGGATAAGGCGCAGCGGTCGGGCTGAACGG
GGGGTTCGTGCACACAGCCCAGCTTGGAGCGAACGACCTACACCGAACTGAGATACCTACAGCGTGAGCT
ATGAGAAAGCGCCACGCTTCCCGAAGGGAGAAAGGCGGACAGGTATCCGGTAAGCGGCAGGGTCGGAACA
GGAGAGCGCACGAGGGAGCTTCCAGGGGGAAACGCCTGGTATCTTTATAGTCCTGTCGGGTTTCGCCACC
TCTGACTTGAGCGTCGATTTTTGTGATGCTCGTCAGGGGGGCGGAGCCTATGGAAAAACGCCAGCAACGC
GGCCTTTTTACGGTTCCTGGCCTTTTGCTGGCCTTTTGCTCACATGTTCTTTCCTGCGTTATCCCCTGAT
TCTGTGGATAACCGTATTACCGCCTTTGAGTGAGCTGATACCGCTCGCCGCAGCCGAACGACCGAGCGCA
GCGAGTCAGTGAGCGAGGAAGCGGAAGAGCGCCCAATACGCAAACCGCCTCTCCCCGCGCGTTGGCCGAT
TCATTAATGCAGCTGGCACGACAGGTTTCCCGACTGGAAAGCGGGCAGTGAGCGCAACGCAATTAATGTG
AGTTAGCTCACTCATTAGGCACCCCAGGCTTTACACTTTATGCTTCCGGCTCGTATGTTGTGTGGAATTG
TGAGCGGATAACAATTTCACACAGGAAACAGCTATGACCATGATTACGCCAAGCGCGCAATTAACCCTCA
CTAAAGGGAACAAAAGCTGGAGCTGCAAGC
