>Addgene plasmid #142508 | TFORF0283 | depositor partial sequence | sequence record 279662 | Insert
ACCGCCACCATGGGGAGAAAAAAGATTCAGATTACGAGGATTATGGATGAACGTAACAGACAGGTGACAT
TTACAAAGAGGAAATTTGGGTTGATGAAGAAGGCTTATGAGCTGAGCGTGCTGTGTGACTGTGAGATTGC
GCTGATCATCTTCAACAGCACCAACAAGCTGTTCCAGTATGCCAGCACCGACATGGACAAAGTGCTTCTC
AAGTACACGGAGTACAACGAGCCGCATGAGAGCCGGACAAACTCAGACATCGTGGAGACGTTGAGAAAGA
AGGGCCTTAATGGCTGTGACAGCCCAGACCCCGATGCGGACGATTCCGTAGGTCACAGCCCTGAGTCTGA
GGACAAGTACAGGAAAATTAACGAAGATATTGATCTAATGATCAGCAGGCAAAGATTGTGTGCTGTTCCA
CCTCCCAACTTCGAGATGCCAGTCTCCATCCCAGTGTCCAGCCACAACAGTTTGGTGTACAGCAACCCTG
TCAGCTCACTGGGAAACCCCAACCTATTGCCACTGGCTCACCCTTCTCTGCAGAGGAATAGTATGTCTCC
TGGTGTAACACATCGACCTCCAAGTGCAGGTAACACAGGTGGTCTGATGGGTGGAGACCTCACGTCTGGT
GCAGGCACCAGTGCAGGGAACGGGTATGGCAATCCCCGAAACTCACCAGGTCTGCTGGTCTCACCTGGTA
ACTTGAACAAGAATATGCAAGCAAAATCTCCTCCCCCAATGAATTTAGGAATGAATAACCGTAAACCAGA
TCTCCGAGTTCTTATTCCACCAGGCAGCAAGAATACGATGCCATCAGTGAATCAAAGGATAAATAACTCC
CAGTCGGCTCAGTCATTGGCTACCCCAGTGGTTTCCGTAGCAACTCCTACTTTACCAGGACAAGGAATGG
GAGGATATCCATCAGCCATTTCAACAACATATGGTACCGAGTACTCTCTGAGTAGTGCAGACCTGTCATC
TCTGTCTGGGTTTAACACCGCCAGCGCTCTTCACCTTGGTTCAGTAACTGGCTGGCAACAGCAACACCTA
CATAACATGCCACCATCTGCCCTCAGTCAGTTGGGAGACCGTACCACCACCCCTTCGAGATACCCACAAC
ACACGCGCCACGAGGCGGGGAGATCTCCTGTTGACAGCTTGAGCAGCTGTAGCAGTTCGTACGACGGGAG
CGACCGAGAGGATCACCGGAACGAATTCCACTCCCCCATTGGACTCACCAGACCTTCGCCGGACGAAAGG
GAAAGTCCCTCAGTCAAGCGCATGCGACTTTCTGAAGGATGGGCAACATAGTAATGAACTAGTCCGTAAC
TTGAAAGTATTTCGATTTCTTGGCTTTATATATCTTGTGGAAAGGACGACATGGAGACGATACATGATGA
ATG
