>Addgene plasmid #142508 | TFORF0283 | depositor partial sequence | sequence record 279663 | Barcode
CATGGAGACGATACATGATGAATG
